>Addgene plasmid #99542 | YIp128-P30-His-POL30 | addgene full sequence | sequence record 191784 | Addgene NGS Result
GTAAAACGACGGCCAGTGAATTCGCCCTTATTCCTTAACTGCTGAAGAAAAGCAACCCTATGAATCTAAG
GCTCAAGCAGACAAGAAGAGATACGAATCTGAAAAGGAATTGTACAATGCTACACGTGCTTGATCTAACA
ACTCAATGTTCTCTACCTCCCATACAACGTACTTTTGAAACTTCAGAAAGAAGTTGAGTAGGTTGCATTA
TGTGTTATTATTATTACTATTATCATTATTTTACTTATATATCCTTCTTTTCTTTTATGTATTCTCTTCC
TTTTTCGCACAACTTATGCTGATTCTTCAATATCTAATTATTTAGCATTTTTCTTCTCCATCCGACGCAC
CAAAACGCGAAACGCGTAACTTTTTTTTTGGATTTCAACTGATAGTTTTCGTACTTTGCTTCCTCTGGTA
CATAAAATTATATATAAGAAACACTTTTGCTTTAGCCTTCCTTTCTTTCCACTTGCACCTTTCACTTTCG
CCGTCCTTTTTCACTCACAGCAACAAGCAGCAAGCACTAAGTACGCAGTCAAAAGAGAGAAAAAGGATCC
AATATGAGAGGATCTCACCATCACCATCACCATGGCCCGGGAAAAATGTTAGAAGCAAAATTTGAAGAAG
CATCCCTTTTCAAGAGAATAATTGATGGTTTCAAAGATTGTGTCCAGTTGGTCAATTTCCAATGTAAAGA
AGATGGTATCATTGCACAAGCTGTCGATGACTCAAGAGTTCTATTGGTCTCCTTGGAAATAGGTGTCGAA
GCCTTCCAAGAATATAGATGTGACCATCCTGTTACGTTAGGTATGGATCTAACCTCACTAAGTAAAATCC
TACGTTGTGGTAACAACACCGATACATTAACACTAATTGCTGACAACACACCGGATTCCATCATCTTATT
ATTTGAGGATACCAAGAAAGACCGTATAGCCGAATACTCTCTGAAATTGATGGATATCGATGCTGATTTC
TTAAAGATTGAAGAATTACAGTACGACTCCACCCTGTCATTGCCATCTTCCGAATTCTCTAAAATTGTTC
GTGACTTGTCCCAATTGAGTGATTCTATTAATATCATGATCACCAAAGAAACAATAAAGTTTGTAGCTGA
CGGTGATATCGGATCAGGTTCAGTCATAATAAAACCATTCGTGGATATGGAACATCCTGAAACAAGCATC
AAACTTGAAATGGATCAACCTGTCGACTTGACGTTCGGAGCTAAATATTTATTGGACATCATTAAGGGCT
CCTCCCTTTCTGATAGAGTTGGTATCAGGCTCTCCAGCGAAGCTCCTGCTTTATTCCAATTTGATTTGAA
GAGTGGGTTCCTACAGTTTTTCTTGGCTCCTAAATTTAATGACGAAGAATAACTGCAGCCAAGCTAATTC
CGGGCGAATTTCTTATGATTTATGATTTTTATTATTAAATAAGTTATAAAAAAAATAAGTGTATACAAAT
TTTAAAGTGACTCTTAGGTTTTAAAACGAAAATTCTTATTCTTGAGTAACTCTTTCCTGTAGGTCAGGTT
GCTTTCTCAGGTATAGCATGAGGTCGCTCTTATTGACCACACCTCTACCGGCATGCAAGCTTGGCGTAAT
CATGGTCATAGCTGTTTCCTGTGTGAAATTGTTATCCGCTCACAATTCCACACAACATACGAGCCGGAAG
CATAAAGTGTAAAGCCTGGGGTGCCTAATGAGTGAGCTAACTCACATTAATTGCGTTGCGCTCACTGCCC
GCTTTCCAGTCGGGAAACCTGTCGTGCCAGCTGCATTAATGAATCGGCCAACGCGCGGGGAGAGGCGGTT
TGCGTATTGGGCGCTCTTCCGCTTCCTCGCTCACTGACTCGCTGCGCTCGGTCGTTCGGCTGCGGCGAGC
GGTATCAGCTCACTCAAAGGCGGTAATACGGTTATCCACAGAATCAGGGGATAACGCAGGAAAGAACATG
TGAGCAAAAGGCCAGCAAAAGGCCAGGAACCGTAAAAAGGCCGCGTTGCTGGCGTTTTTCCATAGGCTCC
GCCCCCCTGACGAGCATCACAAAAATCGACGCTCAAGTCAGAGGTGGCGAAACCCGACAGGACTATAAAG
ATACCAGGCGTTTCCCCCTGGAAGCTCCCTCGTGCGCTCTCCTGTTCCGACCCTGCCGCTTACCGGATAC
CTGTCCGCCTTTCTCCCTTCGGGAAGCGTGGCGCTTTCTCATAGCTCACGCTGTAGGTATCTCAGTTCGG
TGTAGGTCGTTCGCTCCAAGCTGGGCTGTGTGCACGAACCCCCCGTTCAGCCCGACCGCTGCGCCTTATC
CGGTAACTATCGTCTTGAGTCCAACCCGGTAAGACACGACTTATCGCCACTGGCAGCAGCCACTGGTAAC
AGGATTAGCAGAGCGAGGTATGTAGGCGGTGCTACAGAGTTCTTGAAGTGGTGGCCTAACTACGGCTACA
CTAGAAGAACAGTATTTGGTATCTGCGCTCTGCTGAAGCCAGTTACCTTCGGAAAAAGAGTTGGTAGCTC
TTGATCCGGCAAACAAACCACCGCTGGTAGCGGTGGTTTTTTTGTTTGCAAGCAGCAGATTACGCGCAGA
AAAAAAGGATCTCAAGAAGATCCTTTGATCTTTTCTACGGGGTCTGACGCTCAGTGGAACGAAAACTCAC
GTTAAGGGATTTTGGTCATGAGATTATCAAAAAGGATCTTCACCTAGATCCTTTTAAATTAAAAATGAAG
TTTTAAATCAATCTAAAGTATATATGAGTAAACTTGGTCTGACAGTTACCAATGCTTAATCAGTGAGGCA
CCTATCTCAGCGATCTGTCTATTTCGTTCATCCATAGTTGCCTGACTCCCCGTCGTGTAGATAACTACGA
TACGGGAGGGCTTACCATCTGGCCCCAGTGCTGCAATGATACCGCGAGACCCACGCTCACCGGCTCCAGA
TTTATCAGCAATAAACCAGCCAGCCGGAAGGGCCGAGCGCAGAAGTGGTCCTGCAACTTTATCCGCCTCC
ATCCAGTCTATTAATTGTTGCCGGGAAGCTAGAGTAAGTAGTTCGCCAGTTAATAGTTTGCGCAACGTTG
TTGCCATTGCTACAGGCATCGTGGTGTCACGCTCGTCGTTTGGTATGGCTTCATTCAGCTCCGGTTCCCA
ACGATCAAGGCGAGTTACATGATCCCCCATGTTGTGCAAAAAAGCGGTTAGCTCCTTCGGTCCTCCGATC
GTTGTCAGAAGTAAGTTGGCCGCAGTGTTATCACTCATGGTTATGGCAGCACTGCATAATTCTCTTACTG
TCATGCCATCCGTAAGATGCTTTTCTGTGACTGGTGAGTACTCAACCAAGTCATTCTGAGAATAGTGTAT
GCGGCGACCGAGTTGCTCTTGCCCGGCGTCAATACGGGATAATACCGCGCCACATAGCAGAACTTTAAAA
GTGCTCATCATTGGAAAACGTTCTTCGGGGCGAAAACTCTCAAGGATCTTACCGCTGTTGAGATCCAGTT
CGATGTAACCCACTCGTGCACCCAACTGATCTTCAGCATCTTTTACTTTCACCAGCGTTTCTGGGTGAGC
AAAAACAGGAAGGCAAAATGCCGCAAAAAAGGGAATAAGGGCGACACGGAAATGTTGAATACTCATACTC
TTCCTTTTTCAATATTATTGAAGCATTTATCAGGGTTATTGTCTCATGAGCGGATACATATTTGAATGTA
TTTAGAAAAATAAACAAATAGGGGTTCCGCGCACATTTCCCCGAAAAGTGCCACCTGACGTCTAAGAAAC
CATTATTATCATGACATTAACCTATAAAAATAGGCGTATCACGAGGCCAACTGTGGGAATACTCAGGTAT
CGTAAGATGCAAGAGTTCGAATCTCTTAGCAACCATTATTTTTTTCCTCAACATAACGAGAACACACAGG
GGCGCTATCGCACAGAATCAAATTCGATGACTGGAAATTTTTTGTTAATTTCAGAGGTCGCCTGACGCAT
ATACCTTTTTCAACTGAAAAATTGGGAGAAAAAGGAAAGGTGAGAGCGCCGGAACCGGCTTTTCATATAG
AATAGAGAAGCGTTCATGACTAAATGCTTGCATCACAATACTTGAAGTTGACAATATTATTTAAGGACCT
ATTGTTTTTTCCAATAGGTGGTTAGCAATCGTCTTACTTTCTAACTTTTCTTACCTTTTACATTTCAGCA
ATATATATATATATTTCAAGGATATACCATTCTAATGTCTGCCCCTAAGAAGATCGTCGTTTTGCCAGGT
GACCACGTTGGTCAAGAAATCACAGCCGAAGCCATTAAGGTTCTTAAAGCTATTTCTGATGTTCGTTCCA
ATGTCAAGTTCGATTTCGAAAATCATTTAATTGGTGGTGCTGCTATCGATGCTACAGGTGTTCCACTTCC
AGATGAGGCGCTGGAAGCCTCCAAGAAGGCTGATGCCGTTTTGTTAGGTGCTGTGGGTGGTCCTAAATGG
GGTACAGGTAGTGTTAGACCTGAACAAGGTTTACTAAAAATCCGTAAAGAACTTCAATTGTACGCCAACT
TAAGACCATGTAACTTTGCATCCGACTCTCTTTTAGACTTATCTCCAATCAAGCCACAATTTGCTAAAGG
TACTGACTTCGTTGTTGTCAGAGAATTAGTGGGAGGTATTTACTTTGGTAAGAGAAAGGAAGACGATGGT
GATGGTGTCGCTTGGGATAGTGAACAATACACCGTTCCAGAAGTGCAAAGAATCACAAGAATGGCCGCTT
TCATGGCCCTACAACATGAGCCACCATTGCCTATTTGGTCCTTGGATAAAGCTAATGTTTTGGCCTCTTC
AAGATTATGGAGAAAAACTGTGGAGGAAACCATCAAGAACGAATTTCCTACATTGAAGGTTCAACATCAA
TTGATTGATTCTGCCGCCATGATCCTAGTTAAGAACCCAACCCACCTAAATGGTATTATAATCACCAGCA
ACATGTTTGGTGATATCATCTCCGATGAAGCCTCCGTTATCCCAGGTTCCTTGGGTTTGTTGCCATCTGC
GTCCTTGGCCTCTTTGCCAGACAAGAACACCGCATTTGGTTTGTACGAACCATGCCACGGTTCTGCTCCA
GATTTGCCAAAGAATAAGGTCAACCCTATCGCCACTATCTTGTCTGCTGCAATGATGTTGAAATTGTCAT
TGAACTTGCCTGAAGAAGGTAAGGCCATTGAAGATGCAGTTAAAAAGGTTTTGGATGCAGGTATCAGAAC
TGGTGATTTAGGTGGTTCCAACAGTACCACCGAAGTCGGTGATGCTGTCGCCGAAGAAGTTAAGAAAATC
CTTGCTTAAAAAGATTCTCTTTTTTTATGATATTTGTACATAAACTTTATAAATGAAATTCATAATAGAA
ACGACACGAAATTACAAAATGGAATATGTTCATAGGGTAGGCCCTTTCGTCTCGCGCGTTTCGGTGATGA
CGGTGAAAACCTCTGACACATGCAGCTCCCGGAGACGGTCACAGCTTGTCTGTAAGCGGATGCCGGGAGC
AGACAAGCCCGTCAGGGCGCGTCAGCGGGTGTTGGCGGGTGTCGGGGCTGGCTTAACTATGCGGCATCAG
AGCAGATTGTACTGAGAGTGCACCATATGCGGTGTGAAATACCGCACAGATGCGTAAGGAGAAAATACCG
CATCAGGCGCCATTCGCCATTCAGGCTGCGCAACTGTTGGGAAGGGCGATCGGTGCGGGCCTCTTCGCTA
TTACGCCAGCTGGCGAAAGGGGGATGTGCTGCAAGGCGATTAAGTTGGGTAACGCCAGGGTTTTCCCAGT
CACGACGTT
Features (pLannotate 1.2.2; 16 found; start..end, strand, type, name):
     32..130     +  CDS            NHP6B (fragment): NHP6B_YEAST - Also known as NHPB. Experimental evidence at protein level: Swiss-Prot protein existence level 1. DNA-binding protein that induces severe bending of DNA. Required for DNA-binding by the FACT complex, a general chromatin factor that acts to reorganize nucleosomes. The FACT complex is involved in multiple processes that require DNA as a template such as mRNA elongation, DNA replication and DNA repair. Also augments the fidelity of transcription by RNA polymerase III independently of any role in the FACT complex. Required for transcriptional initiation fidelity of some but not all t
    576..593     +  CDS            6xHis: 6xHis affinity tag
    606..1379    +  CDS            POL30: PCNA_YEAST - Experimental evidence at protein level: Swiss-Prot protein existence level 1. This protein is an auxiliary protein of DNA polymerase delta and is involved in the control of eukaryotic DNA replication by increasing the polymerase's processibility during elongation of the leading strand. Involved in DNA repair. From Saccharomyces cerevisiae (strain ATCC 204508 / S288c) (Baker's yeast).
   1404..1591    +  terminator     ADH1 terminator: S. cerevisiae ADH1; transcription terminator for the S. cerevisiae alcohol dehydrogenase 1 (ADH1) gene
   1639..1655    -  protein_bind   lac operator: The lac repressor binds to the lac operator to inhibit transcription in E. coli. This inhibition can be relieved by adding lactose or isopropyl-β-D-thiogalactopyranoside (IPTG). lac repressor encoded by lacI
   1663..1693    -  promoter       lac promoter: promoter for the E. coli lac operon
   1708..1729    -  protein_bind   CAP binding site: CAP binding activates transcription in the presence of cAMP. E. coli catabolite activator protein
   1742..1834    -  CDS            lacI (fragment): lac repressor; lacI; The lac repressor binds to the lac operator to inhibit transcription in E. coli. This inhibition can be relieved by adding lactose or isopropyl-β-D-thiogalactopyranoside (IPTG).
   2017..2605    -  rep_origin     ori: high-copy-number ColE1/pMB1/pBR322/pUC origin of replication
   2776..3636    -  CDS            AmpR: β-lactamase; bla; confers resistance to ampicillin, carbenicillin, and related antibiotics
   3637..3741    -  promoter       AmpR promoter: bla
   3829..4234    +  promoter       LEU2 promoter: S. cerevisiae LEU2
   4235..5326    +  CDS            LEU2: LEU3_YEAST - Experimental evidence at protein level: Swiss-Prot protein existence level 1. Catalyzes the oxidation of 3-carboxy-2-hydroxy-4- methylpentanoate (3-isopropylmalate) to 3-carboxy-4-methyl-2- oxopentanoate. The product decarboxylates to 4-methyl-2 oxopentanoate. From Saccharomyces cerevisiae (strain ATCC 204508 / S288c) (Baker's yeast).
   5441..5476    +  CDS            rop (fragment): Rop protein, which maintains plasmids at low copy number; rop
   5578..5677    +  misc_feature   bom (fragment): basis of mobility region from pBR322
   5683..21      -  CDS            lacZα (fragment) (across the origin): LacZα fragment of β-galactosidase; lacZ fragment
