[The description below was written by a language model from this plasmid's Addgene catalogue record and pLannotate feature annotations shown in this document.]
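Description:
YIp128-P30-His-POL30 is a yeast integrative expression plasmid built on the YIplac128 backbone. It delivers a His-tagged copy of the Saccharomyces cerevisiae POL30 gene, which encodes PCNA, the sliding-clamp processivity factor for DNA polymerase delta that also acts in DNA repair. In E. coli the plasmid is maintained through a high-copy ColE1/pUC-type origin and selected with ampicillin via the β-lactamase gene and its promoter. The feature table shows no yeast replication origin or centromere, as expected for an integrative vector, so stable transformants arise only by recombination into the genome. The yeast marker is LEU2 with its own promoter. The depositor notes that linearising the plasmid within LEU2 directs integration to the chromosomal LEU2 locus, with selection by leucine prototrophy.

The insert, cloned between EcoRI and SphI in the polylinker, places the POL30 open reading frame under its native POL30 promoter. An N-terminal 6xHis tag lies just upstream of the coding sequence, and the ADH1 transcription terminator follows it. The upstream promoter region carries a short annotated fragment of NHP6B, which most likely reflects neighbouring genomic sequence included with the promoter rather than a functional element. Remnants of the lacZα/lac promoter region, lacI, rop and bom are vestiges of the backbone.

Expression from the endogenous promoter should give near-native PCNA levels. The His tag allows metal-affinity pull-down, and the associated publication concerns detection of PCNA modifications in budding yeast.
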