Addgene plasmid #99542: YIp128-P30-His-POL30
Purpose: Yeast integrative vector for expression of His-tagged POL30 (PCNA); LEU2 marker
Depositing lab: Helle Ulrich. Depositing organization: Cancer Research UK. Publication: Detection of PCNA modifications in Saccharomyces cerevisiae. Davies AA, Ulrich HD. Methods Mol Biol. 2012;920:543-67. doi: 10.1007/978-1-61779-998-3_36. PubMed 22941627.
Backbone
  Vector backbone: YIplac128
  Backbone manufacturer: Gietz & Sugino (1988) Gene 74:527-34
  Backbone size w/o insert (bp): 4293
  Vector type: Yeast Expression
  Selectable markers: LEU2
Growth in bacteria
  Bacterial resistance: Ampicillin, 100 μg/mL
  Growth temperature: 37°C
  Growth strain: DH5alpha
  Copy number: High Copy
Gene/Insert
  Gene/Insert name: POL30 (alt name: PCNA)
  Species: S. cerevisiae (budding yeast)
  Insert size (bp): 1569
  Entrez Gene: POL30 (a.k.a. YBR088C)
  Promoter: POL30
  Tag / fusion protein: 6xHis (N terminal on insert)
  Cloning method: Restriction Enzyme; 5′ cloning site EcoRI (unknown if destroyed); 3′ cloning site SphI (unknown if destroyed)
  Sequencing primers: 5′ M13fwd; 3′ M13rev
Terms and licenses: Academic/Nonprofit Terms; Industry Terms: Not Available to Industry
Depositor comments: The ORF is followed by the ADH1 transcription terminator; digest with AflII, BbsI or XcmI for integration into LEU2. Please see secondary publication PMID: 19107412 for more information about this plasmid.
How to cite: YIp128-P30-His-POL30 was a gift from Helle Ulrich (Addgene plasmid # 99542 ; http://n2t.net/addgene:99542 ; RRID:Addgene_99542)
